Addgene plasmid #249728: plenti-puro-GSDMD WT
Purpose: Express GSDMD WT in mammalian cells with lentiviurs
Depositing lab: Hao Wu. Depositing organization: Boston Children's Hospital. Publication: ROS-dependent S-palmitoylation activates cleaved and intact gasdermin D. Du G, Healy LB, David L, Walker C, El-Baba TJ, Lutomski CA, Goh B, Gu B, Pi X, Devant P, Fontana P, Dong Y, Ma X, Miao R, Balasubramanian A, Puthenveetil R, Banerjee A, Luo HR, Kagan JC, Oh SF, Robinson CV, Lieberman J, Wu H. Nature. 2024 Jun;630(8016):437-446. doi: 10.1038/s41586-024-07373-5. Epub 2024 Apr 10. PubMed 38599239.
Backbone
  Vector backbone: pLenti puro
  Vector type: Mammalian Expression
  Selectable markers: Puromycin
Growth in bacteria
  Bacterial resistance: Ampicillin, 100 μg/mL
  Growth temperature: 37°C
  Growth strain: NEB Stable
  Copy number: Unknown
Gene/Insert
  Gene/Insert name: gasdermin D
  Species: H. sapiens (human)
  Entrez Gene: GSDMD (a.k.a. DF5L, DFNA5L, FKSG10, GSDMDC1)
Terms and licenses: Academic/Nonprofit Terms; Industry Terms: Not Available to Industry
How to cite: plenti-puro-GSDMD WT was a gift from Hao Wu (Addgene plasmid # 249728 ; http://n2t.net/addgene:249728 ; RRID:Addgene_249728)
