[The description below was written by a language model from this plasmid's Addgene catalogue record and pLannotate feature annotations shown in this document.]
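Description:
plenti-puro-GSDMD WT is an HIV-1-based lentiviral transfer plasmid built on the pLenti puro backbone for expressing wild-type human gasdermin D (GSDMD) in mammalian cells. In bacteria it is maintained through a high-copy ColE1/pUC-type origin and selected with ampicillin via the β-lactamase gene. Remnants of a lac promoter/operator region and a lacI fragment are carried over from the cloning backbone. An SV40 polyadenylation signal also lies in the backbone, just upstream of the viral region.

The viral portion runs from an upstream HIV-1 LTR through the Ψ packaging signal (which overlaps a gag fragment), the Rev response element and the cPPT/CTS, and then into the expression cassettes, ending at a downstream LTR. Both LTRs are annotated as truncated 5' LTRs and each is preceded by a nef-derived fragment; the annotation alone does not establish whether the vector is self-inactivating. Ψ directs packaging of the genomic RNA, the RRE permits Rev-dependent nuclear export of the unspliced transcript, and the cPPT/CTS aids nuclear import of the reverse-transcribed genome.

The payload consists of the CMV immediate-early enhancer and promoter driving the GSDMD coding sequence, with no epitope tag or reporter annotated. This is followed by a mouse PGK promoter driving puromycin N-acetyltransferase, so transduced cells can be selected with puromycin. A WPRE downstream of both cassettes enhances transcript stability and expression.

The stated purpose is lentiviral delivery of wild-type GSDMD, the pore-forming effector of pyroptosis. The "WT" designation suggests it may serve as the reference for mutant versions, although the record lists none. Virus production would require packaging and envelope functions supplied in trans.
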