Features (pLannotate 1.2.2; 24 found; start..end, strand, type, name):
      1..304     +  enhancer       CMV enhancer: human cytomegalovirus immediate early enhancer
    305..508     +  promoter       CMV promoter: human cytomegalovirus (CMV) immediate early promoter
    593..620     +  misc_feature   MCS (fragment): multiple cloning site
    621..2072    +  CDS            GSDMD: GSDMD_HUMAN - Also known as DFNA5L From Homo sapiens (Human).
   2104..2603    +  promoter       PGK promoter: mouse phosphoglycerate kinase 1 promoter
   2624..3223    +  CDS            PuroR: puromycin N-acetyltransferase; pac from Streptomyces alboniger; confers resistance to puromycin
   3237..3825    +  misc_feature   WPRE: woodchuck hepatitis virus posttranscriptional regulatory element
   3842..4360    +  CDS            nef (fragment): NEF_HV1BR - Experimental evidence at protein level: Swiss-Prot protein existence level 1. Extracellular Nef protein targets CD4(+) T-lymphocytes for apoptosis by interacting with CXCR4 surface receptors (PubMed:14990729). From Human immunodeficiency virus type 1 group M subtype B (isolate BRU/LAI) (HIV-1).
   4408..4665    +  LTR            5' LTR (truncated): truncated 5' long terminal repeat (LTR) from HIV-1
   4818..4834    -  protein_bind   lac operator: The lac repressor binds to the lac operator to inhibit transcription in E. coli. This inhibition can be relieved by adding lactose or isopropyl-β-D-thiogalactopyranoside (IPTG). lac repressor encoded by lacI
   4842..4872    -  promoter       lac promoter: promoter for the E. coli lac operon
   4887..4908    -  protein_bind   CAP binding site: CAP binding activates transcription in the presence of cAMP. E. coli catabolite activator protein
   4921..5013    -  CDS            lacI (fragment): lac repressor; lacI; The lac repressor binds to the lac operator to inhibit transcription in E. coli. This inhibition can be relieved by adding lactose or isopropyl-β-D-thiogalactopyranoside (IPTG).
   5196..5784    -  rep_origin     ori: high-copy-number ColE1/pMB1/pBR322/pUC origin of replication
   5955..6815    -  CDS            AmpR: β-lactamase; bla; confers resistance to ampicillin, carbenicillin, and related antibiotics
   6816..6920    -  promoter       AmpR promoter: bla
   6968..7102    +  polyA_signal   SV40 poly(A) signal: SV40 polyadenylation signal
   7269..7598    +  CDS            nef (fragment): NEF_HV1BR - Experimental evidence at protein level: Swiss-Prot protein existence level 1. Extracellular Nef protein targets CD4(+) T-lymphocytes for apoptosis by interacting with CXCR4 surface receptors (PubMed:14990729). From Human immunodeficiency virus type 1 group M subtype B (isolate BRU/LAI) (HIV-1).
   7646..7903    +  LTR            5' LTR (truncated): truncated 5' long terminal repeat (LTR) from HIV-1
   7950..8075    +  misc_feature   HIV-1 Ψ: packaging signal of human immunodeficiency virus type 1
   8059..8397    +  CDS            HIV-1 gag (fragment): gag protein from human immunodeficiency virus 1; gag
   8572..8805    +  misc_feature   RRE: The Rev response element (RRE) of HIV-1 allows for Rev-dependent mRNA export from the nucleus to the cytoplasm.
   9182..9282    +  CDS            Rev (fragment): human immunodeficiency virus 1 (HIV-1) Rev protein; rev; enhances nuclear export of unspliced and incompletely spliced viral mRNAs
   9297..9412    +  misc_feature   cPPT/CTS: central polypurine tract and central termination sequence of HIV-1 (lacking the first T)
>Addgene plasmid #249728 | plenti-puro-GSDMD WT | addgene full sequence | sequence record 497719 | Addgene NGS Result
CGTTACATAACTTACGGTAAATGGCCCGCCTGGCTGACCGCCCAACGACCCCCGCCCATTGACGTCAATA
ATGACGTATGTTCCCATAGTAACGCCAATAGGGACTTTCCATTGACGTCAATGGGTGGAGTATTTACGGT
AAACTGCCCACTTGGCAGTACATCAAGTGTATCATATGCCAAGTACGCCCCCTATTGACGTCAATGACGG
TAAATGGCCCGCCTGGCATTATGCCCAGTACATGACCTTATGGGACTTTCCTACTTGGCAGTACATCTAC
GTATTAGTCATCGCTATTACCATGGTGATGCGGTTTTGGCAGTACATCAATGGGCGTGGATAGCGGTTTG
ACTCACGGGGATTTCCAAGTCTCCACCCCATTGACGTCAATGGGAGTTTGTTTTGGCACCAAAATCAACG
GGACTTTCCAAAATGTCGTAACAACTCCGCCCCATTGACGCAAATGGGCGGTAGGCGTGTACGGTGGGAG
GTCTATATAAGCAGAGCTCGTTTAGTGAACCGTCAGATCGCCTGGAGACGCCATCCACGCTGTTTTGACC
TCCATAGAAGACACCGACTCTACTAGAGGATCGCTAGCGCTACCGGACTCAGATCTCGAGATGGGGTCGG
CCTTTGAGCGGGTAGTCCGGAGAGTGGTCCAGGAGCTGGACCATGGTGGGGAGTTCATCCCTGTGACCAG
CCTGCAGAGCTCCACTGGCTTCCAGCCCTACTGCCTGGTGGTTAGGAAGCCCTCAAGCTCATGGTTCTGG
AAACCCCGTTATAAGTGTGTCAACCTGTCTATCAAGGACATCCTGGAGCCGGATGCCGCGGAACCAGACG
TGCAGCGTGGCAGGAGCTTCCACTTCTACGATGCCATGGATGGGCAGATACAGGGCAGCGTGGAGCTGGC
AGCCCCAGGACAGGCAAAGATCGCAGGCGGGGCCGCGGTGTCTGACAGCTCCAGCACCTCAATGAATGTG
TACTCGCTGAGTGTGGACCCTAACACCTGGCAGACTCTGCTCCATGAGAGGCACCTGCGGCAGCCAGAAC
ACAAAGTCCTGCAGCAGCTGCGCAGCCGCGGGGACAACGTGTACGTGGTGACTGAGGTGCTGCAGACACA
GAAGGAGGTGGAAGTCACGCGCACCCACAAGCGGGAGGGCTCGGGCCGGTTTTCCCTGCCCGGAGCCACG
TGCTTGCAGGGTGAGGGCCAGGGCCATCTGAGCCAGAAGAAGACGGTCACCATCCCCTCAGGCAGCACCC
TCGCATTCCGGGTGGCCCAGCTGGTTATTGACTCTGACTTGGACGTCCTTCTCTTCCCGGATAAGAAGCA
GAGGACCTTCCAGCCACCCGCGACAGGCCACAAGCGTTCCACGAGCGAAGGCGCCTGGCCACAGCTGCCC
TCTGGCCTCTCCATGATGAGGTGCCTCCACAACTTCCTGACAGATGGGGTCCCTGCGGAGGGGGCGTTCA
CTGAAGACTTCCAGGGCCTACGGGCAGAGGTGGAGACCATCTCCAAGGAACTGGAGCTTTTGGACAGAGA
GCTGTGCCAGCTGCTGCTGGAGGGCCTGGAGGGGGTGCTGCGGGACCAGCTGGCCCTGCGAGCCTTGGAG
GAGGCGCTGGAGCAGGGCCAGAGCCTTGGGCCGGTGGAGCCCCTGGACGGTCCAGCAGGTGCTGTCCTGG
AGTGCCTGGTGTTGTCCTCCGGAATGCTGGTGCCGGAACTCGCTATCCCTGTTGTCTACCTGCTGGGGGC
ACTGACCATGCTGAGTGAAACGCAGCACAAGCTGCTGGCGGAGGCGCTGGAGTCGCAGACCCTGTTGGGG
CCGCTCGAGCTGGTGGGCAGCCTCTTGGAGCAGAGTGCCCCGTGGCAGGAGCGCAGCACCATGTCCCTGC
CCCCCGGGCTCCTGGGGAACAGCTGGGGCGAAGGAGCACCGGCCTGGGTCTTGCTGGACGAGTGTGGCCT
AGAGCTGGGGGAGGACACTCCCCACGTGTGCTGGGAGCCGCAGGCCCAGGGCCGCATGTGTGCACTCTAC
GCCTCCCTGGCACTGCTATCAGGACTGAGCCAGGAGCCCCACTAGGGATCCCGCGACTCTAGATAATTCT
ACCGGGTAGGGGAGGCGCTTTTCCCAAGGCAGTCTGGAGCATGCGCTTTAGCAGCCCCGCTGGGCACTTG
GCGCTACACAAGTGGCCTCTGGCCTCGCACACATTCCACATCCACCGGTAGGCGCCAACCGGCTCCGTTC
TTTGGTGGCCCCTTCGCGCCACCTTCTACTCCTCCCCTAGTCAGGAAGTTCCCCCCCGCCCCGCAGCTCG
CGTCGTGCAGGACGTGACAAATGGAAGTAGCACGTCTCACTAGTCTCGTGCAGATGGACAGCACCGCTGA
GCAATGGAAGCGGGTAGGCCTTTGGGGCAGCGGCCAATAGCAGCTTTGCTCCTTCGCTTTCTGGGCTCAG
AGGCTGGGAAGGGGTGGGTCCGGGGGCGGGCTCAGGGGCGGGCTCAGGGGCGGGGCGGGCGCCCGAAGGT
CCTCCGGAGGCCCGGCATTCTGCACGCTTCAAAAGCGCACGTCTGCCGCGCTGTTCTCCTCTTCCTCATC
TCCGGGCCTTTCGACCTGCAGCCCAAGCTTACCATGACCGAGTACAAGCCCACGGTGCGCCTCGCCACCC
GCGACGACGTCCCCAGGGCCGTACGCACCCTCGCCGCCGCGTTCGCCGACTACCCCGCCACGCGCCACAC
CGTCGATCCGGACCGCCACATCGAGCGGGTCACCGAGCTGCAAGAACTCTTCCTCACGCGCGTCGGGCTC
GACATCGGCAAGGTGTGGGTCGCGGACGACGGCGCCGCGGTGGCGGTCTGGACCACGCCGGAGAGCGTCG
AAGCGGGGGCGGTGTTCGCCGAGATCGGCCCGCGCATGGCCGAGTTGAGCGGTTCCCGGCTGGCCGCGCA
GCAACAGATGGAAGGCCTCCTGGCGCCGCACCGGCCCAAGGAGCCCGCGTGGTTCCTGGCCACCGTCGGC
GTCTCGCCCGACCACCAGGGCAAGGGTCTGGGCAGCGCCGTCGTGCTCCCCGGAGTGGAGGCGGCCGAGC
GCGCCGGGGTGCCCGCCTTCCTGGAGACCTCCGCGCCCCGCAACCTCCCCTTCTACGAGCGGCTCGGCTT
CACCGTCACCGCCGACGTCGAGGTGCCCGAAGGACCGCGCACCTGGTGCATGACCCGCAAGCCCGGTGCC
TGACCGCGTCTGGAACAATCAACCTCTGGATTACAAAATTTGTGAAAGATTGACTGGTATTCTTAACTAT
GTTGCTCCTTTTACGCTATGTGGATACGCTGCTTTAATGCCTTTGTATCATGCTATTGCTTCCCGTATGG
CTTTCATTTTCTCCTCCTTGTATAAATCCTGGTTGCTGTCTCTTTATGAGGAGTTGTGGCCCGTTGTCAG
GCAACGTGGCGTGGTGTGCACTGTGTTTGCTGACGCAACCCCCACTGGTTGGGGCATTGCCACCACCTGT
CAGCTCCTTTCCGGGACTTTCGCTTTCCCCCTCCCTATTGCCACGGCGGAACTCATCGCCGCCTGCCTTG
CCCGCTGCTGGACAGGGGCTCGGCTGTTGGGCACTGACAATTCCGTGGTGTTGTCGGGGAAGCTGACGTC
CTTTCCATGGCTGCTCGCCTGTGTTGCCACCTGGATTCTGCGCGGGACGTCCTTCTGCTACGTCCCTTCG
GCCCTCAATCCAGCGGACCTTCCTTCCCGCGGCCTGCTGCCGGCTCTGCGGCCTCTTCCGCGTCTTCGCC
TTCGCCCTCAGACGAGTCGGATCTCCCTTTGGGCCGCCTCCCCGCCTGGAATTAATTCTGCAGTCGAGAC
CTAGAAAAACATGGAGCAATCACAAGTAGCAATACAGCAGCTACCAATGCTGATTGTGCCTGGCTAGAAG
CACAAGAGGAGGAGGAGGTGGGTTTTCCAGTCACACCTCAGGTACCTTTAAGACCAATGACTTACAAGGC
AGCTGTAGATCTTAGCCACTTTTTAAAAGAAAAGAGGGGACTGGAAGGGCTAATTCACTCCCAACGAAGA
CAAGATATCCTTGATCTGTGGATCTACCACACACAAGGCTACTTCCCTGATTAGCAGAACTACACACCAG
GGCCAGGGGTCAGATATCCACTGACCTTTGGATGGTGCTACAAGCTAGTACCAGTTGAGCCAGATAAGGT
AGAAGAGGCCAATAAAGGAGAGAACACCAGCTTGTTACACCCTGTGAGCCTGCATGGGATGGATGACCCG
GAGAGAGAAGTGTTAGAGTGGAGGTTTGACAGCCGCCTAGCATTTCATCACGTGGCCCGAGAGCTGCATC
CGGAGTACTTCAAGAACTGCTGATATCGAGCTTGCTACAAGGGACTTTCCGCTGGGGACTTTCCAGGGAG
GCGTGGCCTGGGCGGGACTGGGGAGTGGCGAGCCCTCAGATCCTGCATATAAGCAGCTGCTTTTTGCCTG
TACTGGGTCTCTCTGGTTAGACCAGATCTGAGCCTGGGAGCTCTCTGGCTAACTAGGGAACCCACTGCTT
AAGCCTCAATAAAGCTTGCCTTGAGTGCTTCAAGTAGTGTGTGCCCGTCTGTTGTGTGACTCTGGTAACT
AGAGATCCCTCAGACCCTTTTAGTCAGTGTGGAAAATCTCTAGCAGTAGTAGTTCATGTCATCTTATTAT
TCAGTATTTATAACTTGCAAAGAAATGAATATCAGAGAGTGAGAGGCCTTGACATTGCTAGCGTTTTACC
GTCGACCTCTAGCTAGAGCTTGGCGTAATCATGGTCATAGCTGTTTCCTGTGTGAAATTGTTATCCGCTC
ACAATTCCACACAACATACGAGCCGGAAGCATAAAGTGTAAAGCCTGGGGTGCCTAATGAGTGAGCTAAC
TCACATTAATTGCGTTGCGCTCACTGCCCGCTTTCCAGTCGGGAAACCTGTCGTGCCAGCTGCATTAATG
AATCGGCCAACGCGCGGGGAGAGGCGGTTTGCGTATTGGGCGCTCTTCCGCTTCCTCGCTCACTGACTCG
CTGCGCTCGGTCGTTCGGCTGCGGCGAGCGGTATCAGCTCACTCAAAGGCGGTAATACGGTTATCCACAG
AATCAGGGGATAACGCAGGAAAGAACATGTGAGCAAAAGGCCAGCAAAAGGCCAGGAACCGTAAAAAGGC
CGCGTTGCTGGCGTTTTTCCATAGGCTCCGCCCCCCTGACGAGCATCACAAAAATCGACGCTCAAGTCAG
AGGTGGCGAAACCCGACAGGACTATAAAGATACCAGGCGTTTCCCCCTGGAAGCTCCCTCGTGCGCTCTC
CTGTTCCGACCCTGCCGCTTACCGGATACCTGTCCGCCTTTCTCCCTTCGGGAAGCGTGGCGCTTTCTCA
TAGCTCACGCTGTAGGTATCTCAGTTCGGTGTAGGTCGTTCGCTCCAAGCTGGGCTGTGTGCACGAACCC
CCCGTTCAGCCCGACCGCTGCGCCTTATCCGGTAACTATCGTCTTGAGTCCAACCCGGTAAGACACGACT
TATCGCCACTGGCAGCAGCCACTGGTAACAGGATTAGCAGAGCGAGGTATGTAGGCGGTGCTACAGAGTT
CTTGAAGTGGTGGCCTAACTACGGCTACACTAGAAGAACAGTATTTGGTATCTGCGCTCTGCTGAAGCCA
GTTACCTTCGGAAAAAGAGTTGGTAGCTCTTGATCCGGCAAACAAACCACCGCTGGTAGCGGTGGTTTTT
TTGTTTGCAAGCAGCAGATTACGCGCAGAAAAAAAGGATCTCAAGAAGATCCTTTGATCTTTTCTACGGG
GTCTGACGCTCAGTGGAACGAAAACTCACGTTAAGGGATTTTGGTCATGAGATTATCAAAAAGGATCTTC
ACCTAGATCCTTTTAAATTAAAAATGAAGTTTTAAATCAATCTAAAGTATATATGAGTAAACTTGGTCTG
ACAGTTACCAATGCTTAATCAGTGAGGCACCTATCTCAGCGATCTGTCTATTTCGTTCATCCATAGTTGC
CTGACTCCCCGTCGTGTAGATAACTACGATACGGGAGGGCTTACCATCTGGCCCCAGTGCTGCAATGATA
CCGCGAGACCCACGCTCACCGGCTCCAGATTTATCAGCAATAAACCAGCCAGCCGGAAGGGCCGAGCGCA
GAAGTGGTCCTGCAACTTTATCCGCCTCCATCCAGTCTATTAATTGTTGCCGGGAAGCTAGAGTAAGTAG
TTCGCCAGTTAATAGTTTGCGCAACGTTGTTGCCATTGCTACAGGCATCGTGGTGTCACGCTCGTCGTTT
GGTATGGCTTCATTCAGCTCCGGTTCCCAACGATCAAGGCGAGTTACATGATCCCCCATGTTGTGCAAAA
AAGCGGTTAGCTCCTTCGGTCCTCCGATCGTTGTCAGAAGTAAGTTGGCCGCAGTGTTATCACTCATGGT
TATGGCAGCACTGCATAATTCTCTTACTGTCATGCCATCCGTAAGATGCTTTTCTGTGACTGGTGAGTAC
TCAACCAAGTCATTCTGAGAATAGTGTATGCGGCGACCGAGTTGCTCTTGCCCGGCGTCAATACGGGATA
ATACCGCGCCACATAGCAGAACTTTAAAAGTGCTCATCATTGGAAAACGTTCTTCGGGGCGAAAACTCTC
AAGGATCTTACCGCTGTTGAGATCCAGTTCGATGTAACCCACTCGTGCACCCAACTGATCTTCAGCATCT
TTTACTTTCACCAGCGTTTCTGGGTGAGCAAAAACAGGAAGGCAAAATGCCGCAAAAAAGGGAATAAGGG
CGACACGGAAATGTTGAATACTCATACTCTTCCTTTTTCAATATTATTGAAGCATTTATCAGGGTTATTG
TCTCATGAGCGGATACATATTTGAATGTATTTAGAAAAATAAACAAATAGGGGTTCCGCGCACATTTCCC
CGAAAAGTGCCACCTGACGTCGACGGATCGGGAGATCAACTTGTTTATTGCAGCTTATAATGGTTACAAA
TAAAGCAATAGCATCACAAATTTCACAAATAAAGCATTTTTTTCACTGCATTCTAGTTGTGGTTTGTCCA
AACTCATCAATGTATCTTATCATGTCTGGATCAACTGGATAACTCAAGCTAACCAAAATCATCCCAAACT
TCCCACCCCATACCCTATTACCACTGCCAATTACCTGTGGTTTCATTTACTCTAAACCTGTGATTCCTCT
GAATTATTTTCATTTTAAAGAAATTGTATTTGTTAAATATGTACTACAAACTTAGTAGTTGGAAGGGCTA
ATTCACTCCCAAAGAAGACAAGATATCCTTGATCTGTGGATCTACCACACACAAGGCTACTTCCCTGATT
AGCAGAACTACACACCAGGGCCAGGGGTCAGATATCCACTGACCTTTGGATGGTGCTACAAGCTAGTACC
AGTTGAGCCAGATAAGGTAGAAGAGGCCAATAAAGGAGAGAACACCAGCTTGTTACACCCTGTGAGCCTG
CATGGGATGGATGACCCGGAGAGAGAAGTGTTAGAGTGGAGGTTTGACAGCCGCCTAGCATTTCATCACG
TGGCCCGAGAGCTGCATCCGGAGTACTTCAAGAACTGCTGATATCGAGCTTGCTACAAGGGACTTTCCGC
TGGGGACTTTCCAGGGAGGCGTGGCCTGGGCGGGACTGGGGAGTGGCGAGCCCTCAGATCCTGCATATAA
GCAGCTGCTTTTTGCCTGTACTGGGTCTCTCTGGTTAGACCAGATCTGAGCCTGGGAGCTCTCTGGCTAA
CTAGGGAACCCACTGCTTAAGCCTCAATAAAGCTTGCCTTGAGTGCTTCAAGTAGTGTGTGCCCGTCTGT
TGTGTGACTCTGGTAACTAGAGATCCCTCAGACCCTTTTAGTCAGTGTGGAAAATCTCTAGCAGTGGCGC
CCGAACAGGGACTTGAAAGCGAAAGGGAAACCAGAGGAGCTCTCTCGACGCAGGACTCGGCTTGCTGAAG
CGCGCACGGCAAGAGGCGAGGGGCGGCGACTGGTGAGTACGCCAAAAATTTTGACTAGCGGAGGCTAGAA
GGAGAGAGATGGGTGCGAGAGCGTCAGTATTAAGCGGGGGAGAATTAGATCGCGATGGGAAAAAATTCGG
TTAAGGCCAGGGGGAAAGAAAAAATATAAATTAAAACATATAGTATGGGCAAGCAGGGAGCTAGAACGAT
TCGCAGTTAATCCTGGCCTGTTAGAAACATCAGAAGGCTGTAGACAAATACTGGGACAGCTACAACCATC
CCTTCAGACAGGATCAGAAGAACTTAGATCATTATATAATACAGTAGCAACCCTCTATTGTGTGCATCAA
AGGATAGAGATAAAAGACACCAAGGAAGCTTTAGACAAGATAGAGGAAGAGCAAAACAAAAGTAAGACCA
CCGCACAGCAAGCGGCCGGCCGCTGATCTTCAGACCTGGAGGAGGAGATATGAGGGACAATTGGAGAAGT
GAATTATATAAATATAAAGTAGTAAAAATTGAACCATTAGGAGTAGCACCCACCAAGGCAAAGAGAAGAG
TGGTGCAGAGAGAAAAAAGAGCAGTGGGAATAGGAGCTTTGTTCCTTGGGTTCTTGGGAGCAGCAGGAAG
CACTATGGGCGCAGCGTCAATGACGCTGACGGTACAGGCCAGACAATTATTGTCTGGTATAGTGCAGCAG
CAGAACAATTTGCTGAGGGCTATTGAGGCGCAACAGCATCTGTTGCAACTCACAGTCTGGGGCATCAAGC
AGCTCCAGGCAAGAATCCTGGCTGTGGAAAGATACCTAAAGGATCAACAGCTCCTGGGGATTTGGGGTTG
CTCTGGAAAACTCATTTGCACCACTGCTGTGCCTTGGAATGCTAGTTGGAGTAATAAATCTCTGGAACAG
ATTTGGAATCACACGACCTGGATGGAGTGGGACAGAGAAATTAACAATTACACAAGCTTAATACACTCCT
TAATTGAAGAATCGCAAAACCAGCAAGAAAAGAATGAACAAGAATTATTGGAATTAGATAAATGGGCAAG
TTTGTGGAATTGGTTTAACATAACAAATTGGCTGTGGTATATAAAATTATTCATAATGATAGTAGGAGGC
TTGGTAGGTTTAAGAATAGTTTTTGCTGTACTTTCTATAGTGAATAGAGTTAGGCAGGGATATTCACCAT
TATCGTTTCAGACCCACCTCCCAACCCCGAGGGGACCCGACAGGCCCGAAGGAATAGAAGAAGAAGGTGG
AGAGAGAGACAGAGACAGATCCATTCGATTAGTGAACGGATCTCGACGGTATCGCCTTTAAAAGAAAAGG
GGGGATTGGGGGGTACAGTGCAGGGGAAAGAATAGTAGACATAATAGCAACAGACATACAAACTAAAGAA
TTACAAAAACAAATTACAAAAATTCAAAATTTTCGGGTTTATTACAGGGACAGCAGAGATCCAGTTTATC
GATAAGCTTGGGAGTTCCG
