>Addgene plasmid #249728 | plenti-puro-GSDMD WT | depositor partial sequence | sequence record 493282 | plenti-puro-GSDMD WT sequence 1455 bps
ATGGGGTCGGCCTTTGAGCGGGTAGTCCGGAGAGTGGTCCAGGAGCTGGACCATGGTGGGGAGTTCATCC
CTGTGACCAGCCTGCAGAGCTCCACTGGCTTCCAGCCCTACTGCCTGGTGGTTAGGAAGCCCTCAAGCTC
ATGGTTCTGGAAACCCCGTTATAAGTGTGTCAACCTGTCTATCAAGGACATCCTGGAGCCGGATGCCGCG
GAACCAGACGTGCAGCGTGGCAGGAGCTTCCACTTCTACGATGCCATGGATGGGCAGATACAGGGCAGCG
TGGAGCTGGCAGCCCCAGGACAGGCAAAGATCGCAGGCGGGGCCGCGGTGTCTGACAGCTCCAGCACCTC
AATGAATGTGTACTCGCTGAGTGTGGACCCTAACACCTGGCAGACTCTGCTCCATGAGAGGCACCTGCGG
CAGCCAGAACACAAAGTCCTGCAGCAGCTGCGCAGCCGCGGGGACAACGTGTACGTGGTGACTGAGGTGC
TGCAGACACAGAAGGAGGTGGAAGTCACGCGCACCCACAAGCGGGAGGGCTCGGGCCGGTTTTCCCTGCC
CGGAGCCACGTGCTTGCAGGGTGAGGGCCAGGGCCATCTGAGCCAGAAGAAGACGGTCACCATCCCCTCA
GGCAGCACCCTCGCATTCCGGGTGGCCCAGCTGGTTATTGACTCTGACTTGGACGTCCTTCTCTTCCCGG
ATAAGAAGCAGAGGACCTTCCAGCCACCCGCGACAGGCCACAAGCGTTCCACGAGCGAAGGCGCCTGGCC
ACAGCTGCCCTCTGGCCTCTCCATGATGAGGTGCCTCCACAACTTCCTGACAGATGGGGTCCCTGCGGAG
GGGGCGTTCACTGAAGACTTCCAGGGCCTACGGGCAGAGGTGGAGACCATCTCCAAGGAACTGGAGCTTT
TGGACAGAGAGCTGTGCCAGCTGCTGCTGGAGGGCCTGGAGGGGGTGCTGCGGGACCAGCTGGCCCTGCG
AGCCTTGGAGGAGGCGCTGGAGCAGGGCCAGAGCCTTGGGCCGGTGGAGCCCCTGGACGGTCCAGCAGGT
GCTGTCCTGGAGTGCCTGGTGTTGTCCTCCGGAATGCTGGTGCCGGAACTCGCTATCCCTGTTGTCTACC
TGCTGGGGGCACTGACCATGCTGAGTGAAACGCAGCACAAGCTGCTGGCGGAGGCGCTGGAGTCGCAGAC
CCTGTTGGGGCCGCTCGAGCTGGTGGGCAGCCTCTTGGAGCAGAGTGCCCCGTGGCAGGAGCGCAGCACC
ATGTCCCTGCCCCCCGGGCTCCTGGGGAACAGCTGGGGCGAAGGAGCACCGGCCTGGGTCTTGCTGGACG
AGTGTGGCCTAGAGCTGGGGGAGGACACTCCCCACGTGTGCTGGGAGCCGCAGGCCCAGGGCCGCATGTG
TGCACTCTACGCCTCCCTGGCACTGCTATCAGGACTGAGCCAGGAGCCCCACTAG
